>Addgene plasmid #236270 | BtARR2 long (1-393) | addgene full sequence | sequence record 471670 | Addgene NGS Result
GTTTGACAGCTTATCATCGACTGCACGGTGCACCAATGCTTCTGGCGTCAGGCAGCCATCGGAAGCTGTG
GTATGGCTGTGCAGGTCGTAAATCACTGCATAATTCGTGTCGCTCAAGGCGCACTCCCGTTCTGGATAAT
GTTTTTTGCGCCGACATCATAACGGTTCTGGCAAATATTCTGAAATGAGCTGTTGACAATTAATCATCCG
GCTCGTATAATGTGTGGAATTGTGAGCGGATAACAATTTCACACAGGAAACAGCGCCGCTGAGAAAAAGC
GAAGCGGCACTGCTCTTTAACAATTTATCAGACAATCTGTGTGGGCACTCGACCGGAATTATCGATTAAC
TTTATTATTAAAAATTAAAGAGGTATATATTAATGTATCGATTAAATAAGGAGGAATAAACCATGGGCGA
CAAAGGGACGCGGGTGTTCAAGAAGGCGAGCCCCAATGGAAAGCTCACCGTCTATCTGGGAAAGCGGGAC
TTTGTGGACCACATCGACCTCGTGGAGCCCGTGGATGGAGTGGTTCTTGTGGATCCGGAGTATCTCAAGG
AGAGGAGAGTCTATGTGACGCTGACCTGCGCCTTCCGCTACGGCCGGGAGGACCTGGATGTCCTGGGCCT
GACCTTTCGCAAGGACCTGTTTGTGGCCAACGTGCAGTCTTTCCCGCCGGCCCCTGAGGACAAGAAGCCC
CTGACGCGGCTGCAGGAGCGCCTCATCAAGAAGCTGGGCGAGCATGCCTACCCTTTCACCTTTGAGATCC
CTCCGAACCTCCCATGCTCTGTGACTTTGCAGCCGGGACCTGAAGATACAGGGAAGGCCTGCGGTGTGGA
CTACGAAGTGAAAGCCTTCTGTGCGGAGAACCTGGAGGAGAAGATCCACAAGCGGAATTCTGTGCGCCTG
GTCATCCGGAAGGTTCAGTATGCCCCAGAGAGGCCTGGCCCCCAGCCCACGGCCGAGACCACCAGGCAGT
TCCTCATGTCAGACAAGCCCTTGCATCTGGAGGCCTCCCTGGACAAGGAGATCTACTACCACGGAGAACC
CATCAGTGTCAACGTCCATGTCACCAACAACACCAACAAGACGGTGAAGAAGATCAAGATCTCGGTGCGC
CAGTATGCAGACATCTGTCTGTTCAACACAGCCCAGTACAAGTGCCCTGTGGCCATGGAAGAGGCTGATG
ACACAGTGGCACCCAGCTCTACGTTCTGCAAGGTCTACACGCTGACCCCCTTCCTGGCCAACAATCGAGA
GAAGCGGGGCCTCGCCCTGGACGGGAAGCTCAAACACGAGGACACGAACCTGGCCTCCAGCACCCTGTTG
AGGGAAGGAGCCAACCGGGAGATCCTGGGCATCATTGTTTCCTACAAAGTGAAAGTGAAGCTGGTGGTGT
CTCGTGGCGGCCTGTTGGGAGATCTTGCATCCAGTGATGTGGCCGTGGAACTGCCTTTCACCCTAATGCA
CCCCAAGCCCAAAGAGGAACCCCCACACCGGGAAGTTCCAGAGCACGAGACGCCGGTAGATACCAATCTC
ATAGAACTTGACACCAACGATGACGACATTGTGTTTGAGGACTTTGCCCGCTAGAGACTAAAAGGCATGA
AGGATGACAAGGAGGAAGAGGAGGATGGTACCGGCTCTCCGCGGCTCAACGACAGATAGACTGGGGCTGC
CCTCCCTCCGGGCAGCTCCAGGTCCACTCTCATGCACTAGGATGCTTGTTCGTCTTCTTCCTGTCCTGGC
TCCCCCTCCCCTTTGTTCTTCCAGTTTCTACCAGGGGGCCCCCCCTCGAGGTCGACGGTATCGATAAGCT
TGGCTGTTTTGGCGGATGAGAGAAGATTTTCAGCCTGATACAGATTAAATCAGAACGCAGAAGCGGTCTG
ATAAAACAGAATTTGCCTGGCGGCAGTAGCGCGGTGGTCCCACCTGACCCCATGCCGAACTCAGAAGTGA
AACGCCGTAGCGCCGATGGTAGTGTGGGGTCTCCCCATGCGAGAGTAGGGAACTGCCAGGCATCAAATAA
AACGAAAGGCTCAGTCGAAAGACTGGGCCTTTCGTTTTATCTGTTGTTTGTCGGTGAACGCTCTCCTGAG
TAGGACAAATCCGCCGGGAGCGGATTTGAACGTTGCGAAGCAACGGCCCGGAGGGTGGCGGGCAGGACGC
CCGCCATAAACTGCCAGGCATCAAATTAAGCAGAAGGCCATCCTGACGGATGGCCTTTTTGCGTTTCTAC
AAACTCTTTTGTTTATTTTTCTAAATACATTCAAATATGTATCCGCTCATGAGACAATAACCCTGATAAA
TGCTTCAATAATATTGAAAAAGGAAGAGTATGAGTATTCAACATTTCCGTGTCGCCCTTATTCCCTTTTT
TGCGGCATTTTGCCTTCCTGTTTTTGCTCACCCAGAAACGCTGGTGAAAGTAAAAGATGCTGAAGATCAG
TTGGGTGCACGAGTGGGTTACATCGAACTGGATCTCAACAGCGGTAAGATCCTTGAGAGTTTTCGCCCCG
AAGAACGTTTTCCAATGATGAGCACTTTTAAAGTTCTGCTATGTGGCGCGGTATTATCCCGTGTTGACGC
CGGGCAAGAGCAACTCGGTCGCCGCATACACTATTCTCAGAATGACTTGGTTGAGTACTCACCAGTCACA
GAAAAGCATCTTACGGATGGCATGACAGTAAGAGAATTATGCAGTGCTGCCATAACCATGAGTGATAACA
CTGCGGCCAACTTACTTCTGACAACGATCGGAGGACCGAAGGAGCTAACCGCTTTTTTGCACAACATGGG
GGATCATGTAACTCGCCTTGATCGTTGGGAACCGGAGCTGAATGAAGCCATACCAAACGACGAGCGTGAC
ACCACGATGCCTGTAGCAATGGCAACAACGTTGCGCAAACTATTAACTGGCGAACTACTTACTCTAGCTT
CCCGGCAACAATTAATAGACTGGATGGAGGCGGATAAAGTTGCAGGACCACTTCTGCGCTCGGCCCTTCC
GGCTGGCTGGTTTATTGCTGATAAATCTGGAGCCGGTGAGCGTGGGTCTCGCGGTATCATTGCAGCACTG
GGGCCAGATGGTAAGCCCTCCCGTATCGTAGTTATCTACACGACGGGGAGTCAGGCAACTATGGATGAAC
GAAATAGACAGATCGCTGAGATAGGTGCCTCACTGATTAAGCATTGGTAACTGTCAGACCAAGTTTACTC
ATATATACTTTAGATTGATTTAAAACTTCATTTTTAATTTAAAAGGATCTAGGTGAAGATCCTTTTTGAT
AATCTCATGACCAAAATCCCTTAACGTGAGTTTTCGTTCCACTGAGCGTCAGACCCCGTAGAAAAGATCA
AAGGATCTTCTTGAGATCCTTTTTTTCTGCGCGTAATCTGCTGCTTGCAAACAAAAAAACCACCGCTACC
AGCGGTGGTTTGTTTGCCGGATCAAGAGCTACCAACTCTTTTTCCGAAGGTAACTGGCTTCAGCAGAGCG
CAGATACCAAATACTGTCCTTCTAGTGTAGCCGTAGTTAGGCCACCACTTCAAGAACTCTGTAGCACCGC
CTACATACCTCGCTCTGCTAATCCTGTTACCAGTGGCTGCTGCCAGTGGCGATAAGTCGTGTCTTACCGG
GTTGGACTCAAGACGATAGTTACCGGATAAGGCGCAGCGGTCGGGCTGAACGGGGGGTTCGTGCACACAG
CCCAGCTTGGAGCGAACGACCTACACCGAACTGAGATACCTACAGCGTGAGCTATGAGAAAGCGCCACGC
TTCCCGAAGGGAGAAAGGCGGACAGGTATCCGGTAAGCGGCAGGGTCGGAACAGGAGAGCGCACGAGGGA
GCTTCCAGGGGGAAACGCCTGGTATCTTTATAGTCCTGTCGGGTTTCGCCACCTCTGACTTGAGCGTCGA
TTTTTGTGATGCTCGTCAGGGGGGCGGAGCCTATGGAAAAACGCCAGCAACGCGGCCTTTTTACGGTTCC
TGGCCTTTTGCTGGCCTTTTGCTCACATGTTCTTTCCTGCGTTATCCCCTGATTCTGTGGATAACCGTAT
TACCGCCTTTGAGTGAGCTGATACCGCTCGCCGCAGCCGAACGACCGAGCGCAGCGAGTCAGTGAGCGAG
GAAGCGGAAGAGCGCCTGATGCGGTATTTTCTCCTTACGCATCTGTGCGGTATTTCACACCGCATATGGT
GCACTCTCAGTACAATCTGCTCTGATGCCGCATAGTTAAGCCAGTATACACTCCGCTATCGCTACGTGAC
TGGGTCATGGCTGCGCCCCGACACCCGCCAACACCCGCTGACGCGCCCTGACGGGCTTGTCTGCTCCCGG
CATCCGCTTACAGACAAGCTGTGACCGTCTCCGGGAGCTGCATGTGTCAGAGGTTTTCACCGTCATCACC
GAAACGCGCGAGGCAGCAGATCAATTCGCGCGCGAAGGCGAAGCGGCATGCATTTACGTTGACACCATCG
AATGGTGCAAAACCTTTCGCGGTATGGCATGATAGCGCCCGGAAGAGAGTCAATTCAGGGTGGTGAATGT
GAAACCAGTAACGTTATACGATGTCGCAGAGTATGCCGGTGTCTCTTATCAGACCGTTTCCCGCGTGGTG
AACCAGGCCAGCCACGTTTCTGCGAAAACGCGGGAAAAAGTGGAAGCGGCGATGGCGGAGCTGAATTACA
TTCCCAACCGCGTGGCACAACAACTGGCGGGCAAACAGTCGTTGCTGATTGGCGTTGCCACCTCCAGTCT
GGCCCTGCACGCGCCGTCGCAAATTGTCGCGGCGATTAAATCTCGCGCCGATCAACTGGGTGCCAGCGTG
GTGGTGTCGATGGTAGAACGAAGCGGCGTCGAAGCCTGTAAAGCGGCGGTGCACAATCTTCTCGCGCAAC
GCGTCAGTGGGCTGATCATTAACTATCCGCTGGATGACCAGGATGCCATTGCTGTGGAAGCTGCCTGCAC
TAATGTTCCGGCGTTATTTCTTGATGTCTCTGACCAGACACCCATCAACAGTATTATTTTCTCCCATGAA
GACGGTACGCGACTGGGCGTGGAGCATCTGGTCGCATTGGGTCACCAGCAAATCGCGCTGTTAGCGGGCC
CATTAAGTTCTGTCTCGGCGCGTCTGCGTCTGGCTGGCTGGCATAAATATCTCACTCGCAATCAAATTCA
GCCGATAGCGGAACGGGAAGGCGACTGGAGTGCCATGTCCGGTTTTCAACAAACCATGCAAATGCTGAAT
GAGGGCATCGTTCCCACTGCGATGCTGGTTGCCAACGATCAGATGGCGCTGGGCGCAATGCGCGCCATTA
CCGAGTCCGGGCTGCGCGTTGGTGCGGATATCTCGGTAGTGGGATACGACGATACCGAAGACAGCTCATG
TTATATCCCGCCGTTAACCACCATCAAACAGGATTTTCGCCTGCTGGGGCAAACCAGCGTGGACCGCTTG
CTGCAACTCTCTCAGGGCCAGGCGGTGAAGGGCAATCAGCTGTTGCCCGTCTCACTGGTGAAAAGAAAAA
CCACCCTGGCGCCCAATACGCAAACCGCCTCTCCCCGCGCGTTGGCCGATTCATTAATGCAGCTGGCACG
ACAGGTTTCCCGACTGGAAAGCGGGCAGTGAGCGCAACGCAATTAATGTAAGTTAGCGCGAATTGATCTG
Features (pLannotate 1.2.2; 18 found; start..end, strand, type, name):
      3..20      +  promoter       tet promoter (fragment): E. coli promoter for tetracycline efflux protein gene
     16..117     -  CDS            yciV (fragment): RNAAM_ECOLI - Also known as trpH From Escherichia coli (strain K12).
    193..222     +  promoter       trc promoter: strong E. coli promoter; hybrid between the trp and lac UV5 promoters
    230..246     +  protein_bind   lac operator: The lac repressor binds to the lac operator to inhibit transcription in E. coli. This inhibition can be relieved by adding lactose or isopropyl-β-D-thiogalactopyranoside (IPTG). lac repressor encoded by lacI
    263..332     +  misc_feature   rrnG antiterminator: antiterminator from the E. coli rrnG leader region (Berg et al., 1989)
    383..409     +  CDS            minicistron: synthetic cistron containing a ribosome binding site (Shine-Dalgarno sequence), for enhancing the bacterial expression of a downstream cistron (Schoner, 1997) This first cistron should terminate 3 bp upstream of the ATG for the second cistron.
    413..1666    +  CDS            ARRB1: ARRB1_BOVIN - Experimental evidence at protein level: Swiss-Prot protein existence level 1. Functions in regulating agonist-mediated G-protein coupled receptor (GPCR) signaling by mediating both receptor desensitization and resensitization processes. During homologous desensitization, beta- arrestins bind to the GPRK-phosphorylated receptor and sterically preclude its coupling to the cognate G-protein; the binding appears to require additional receptor determinants exposed only in the active receptor conformation. The beta-arrestins target many receptors for internalization by acting as endocy
   1786..1822    -  misc_feature   MCS (fragment): pBluescript multiple cloning site
   1905..2020    +  ncRNA          5S rRNA: Accession: RF00001 - 5S ribosomal RNA
   2024..2110    +  terminator     rrnB T1 terminator: Escherichia coli rrnB; transcription terminator T1 from the E. coli rrnB gene
   2202..2229    +  terminator     rrnB T2 terminator: transcription terminator T2 from the E. coli rrnB gene
   2248..2339    +  promoter       AmpR promoter: bla
   2340..3200    +  CDS            AmpR: β-lactamase; bla; confers resistance to ampicillin, carbenicillin, and related antibiotics
   3371..3959    +  rep_origin     ori: high-copy-number ColE1/pMB1/pBR322/pUC origin of replication
   4145..4285    -  misc_feature   bom: basis of mobility region from pBR322
   4387..4427    -  CDS            rop (fragment): Rop protein, which maintains plasmids at low copy number; rop
   4471..4548    +  promoter       lacIq promoter: lacI (mutant); In the lacIq allele, a single base change in the promoter boosts expression of the lacI gene about 10-fold.
   4549..5631    +  CDS            lacI: lac repressor; lacI; The lac repressor binds to the lac operator to inhibit transcription in E. coli. This inhibition can be relieved by adding lactose or isopropyl-β-D-thiogalactopyranoside (IPTG).
