[The description below was written by a language model from this plasmid's Addgene catalogue record and pLannotate feature annotations shown in this document.]
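Description:
BtARR2 long (1-393) is a bacterial expression plasmid built on the pTrcHisB backbone for producing a truncated, untagged form of the long isoform of bovine arrestin-2 in E. coli. It is propagated through a high-copy ColE1/pMB1-type origin and selected with ampicillin via the β-lactamase gene. A pBR322-derived bom region and a remnant of rop are also annotated.

The arrestin coding sequence was inserted between the NcoI and HindIII sites, which according to the depositor removes the vector's His tag, so the protein is made without an affinity tag. A Q394Stop mutation ends translation after residue 393, giving a C-terminally truncated arrestin. The annotated open reading frame continues beyond that point, suggesting that sequence downstream of the introduced stop was retained.

The catalogue lists the promoter as lac, but the feature table shows the hybrid trp/lac trc promoter with a lac operator, as expected for this backbone. It is followed by the rrnG antiterminator and a short minicistron that supplies a ribosome binding site to improve translation of the downstream gene. Transcription ends at the rrnB T1 and T2 terminators. A lacI gene under the lacIq promoter supplies repressor from the plasmid, keeping expression off until it is induced with IPTG.

The record is inconsistent on gene naming. The Entrez field gives ARRB2, whereas sequence annotation matches bovine ARRB1 (β-arrestin-1). The latter agrees with the systematic name arrestin-2.

The plasmid is intended for E. coli expression and purification of untagged arrestin, a regulator of G protein-coupled receptor desensitization and internalization.
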