Addgene plasmid #236270: BtARR2 long (1-393)
Purpose: Bacterial expression of bovine arrestin-2 long isoform (1-393) Q394Stop
Depositing lab: Vsevolod Gurevich. Depositing organization: Vanderbilt University. Publication: Expression of Untagged Arrestins in E. coli and Their Purification. Vishnivetskiy SA, Zhan X, Gurevich VV. Curr Protoc. 2023 Sep;3(9):e832. doi: 10.1002/cpz1.832. PubMed 37671938.
Backbone
  Vector backbone: pTrcHisB
  Backbone manufacturer: ThermoFisher
  Backbone size w/o insert (bp): 4400
  Vector type: Bacterial Expression
Growth in bacteria
  Bacterial resistance: Ampicillin, 100 μg/mL
  Growth temperature: 30°C
  Growth strain: DH5alpha
  Copy number: High Copy
Gene/Insert
  Gene/Insert name: arrestin-2 (alt name: clone ebl5)
  Species: B. taurus (bovine)
  Mutation: long, (1-393) Q394Stop
  Entrez Gene: ARRB2
  Promoter: lac
  Cloning method: Restriction Enzyme; 5′ cloning site NcoI (unknown if destroyed); 3′ cloning site HindIII (unknown if destroyed)
  Sequencing primers: 5′ M13_pUC_rev_primer
Terms and licenses: Academic/Nonprofit Terms; Industry Terms: Not Available to Industry
Depositor comments: The arrestin coding sequence was cloned into the pTrcHisB vector between NcoI and HindIII sites, removing the His tag.
How to cite: BtARR2 long (1-393) was a gift from Vsevolod Gurevich (Addgene plasmid # 236270 ; http://n2t.net/addgene:236270 ; RRID:Addgene_236270)
